>Addgene plasmid #57400 | mEos2-MCHR1-N-10 | depositor partial sequence | sequence record 88533 | insert sequence
GACGGTCAGATCCGCTAGCGCCACCATGGATCTGCAAGCCTCGTTGCTGTCCACTGGCCCCAATGCCAGC
AACATCTCCGATGGCCAGGATAATTTCACATTGGCGGGGCCACCTCCTCGCACAAGGAGTGTCTCCTACA
TCAACATCATCATGCCTTCAGTGTTTGGTACCATCTGTCTCCTGGGCATTGTGGGAAACTCCACAGTCAT
TTTTGCCGTGGTGAAGAAATCCAAGCTGCACTGGTGCAGCAACGTCCCTGACATCTTCATCATCAACCTC
TCTGTGGTGGATCTGCTTTTCCTGCTGGGCATGCCTTTCATGATCCACCAGCTCATGGGTAATGGTGTCT
GGCACTTTGGGGAAACCATGTGCACCCTCATCACAGCCATGGACGCCAACAGTCAGTTCACCAGCACCTA
CATCCTGACTGCTATGGCCATTGACCGCTACTTGGCCACCGTCCATCCCATCTCCTCCACCAAGTTCCGG
AAGCCCTCCATGGCCACCCTGGTGATCTGCCTCCTGTGGGCTCTCTCGTTCATTAGCATCACTCCTGTGT
GGCTCTATGCCAGGCTTATCCCCTTCCCAGGGGGTGCTGTGGGCTGTGGCATCCGCCTACCAAACCCAGA
TACTGATCTTTACTGGTTCACTCTGTATCAGTTTTTCCTGGCCTTCGCCCTTCCGTTTGTGGTCATCACT
GCTGCGTACGTGAAAATACTACAGCGCATGACGTCTTCGGTGGCCCCAGCCTCTCAACGCAGCATCCGGC
TTCGGACAAAGAGGGTGACCCGCACAGCCATTGCCATCTGTCTGGTCTTCTTTGTGTGCTGGGCGCCCTA
CTACGTGCTGCAGCTGACCCAGTTGTCCATCAGCCGCCCGACCCTCACATTCGTCTACCTGTACAATGCG
GCTATCAGCTTGGGCTATGCCAACAGCTGCCTCAATCCCTTTGTGTACATAGTACTCTGTGAGACCTTTC
GAAAACGCTTGGTGCTGTCGGTGAAGCCCGCGGCCCAGGGGCAGCTTCGCACGGTCAGCAATGCTCAGAC
AGCTGACGAGGAGAGGACAGAAAGCAAAGGCACCGGAGGTAGCGGGGATCCACCGGTCGCCACCATGAGT
GCGATTAAGCCAGACATGAAGATCAAACTCCGTATGGAAGGCAACGTAAACGGGCACCACTTTGTGATCG
ACGGAGATGGTACAGGCAAGCCTTTTGAGGGAAAACAGAGTATGGATCTTGAAGTCAAAGAGGGCGGACC
TCTGCCTTTTGCCTTTGATATCCTGACCACTGCATTCCATTACGGCAACAGGGTATTCGCCAAATATCCA
GACAACATACAAGACTATTTTAAGCAGTCGTTTCCTAAGGGGTATTCGTGGGAACGAAGCTTGACTTTCG
AAGACGGGGGCATTTGCATTGCCAGAAACGACATAACAATGGAAGGGGACACTTTCTATAATAAAGTTCG
ATTTTATGGTACCAACTTTCCCGCCAATGGTCCAGTTATGCAGAAGAAGACGCTGAAATGGGAGCCCTCC
ACTGAGAAAATGTATGTGCGTGATGGAGTGCTGACGGGTGATATTCATATGGCTTTGTTGCTTGAAGGAA
ATGCCCATTACCGATGTGACTTCAGAACTACTTACAAAGCTAAGGAGAAGGGTGTCAAGTTACCAGGCTA
CCACTTTGTGGACCACTGCATTGAGATTTTAAGCCATGACAAAGATTACAACAAGGTTAAGCTGTATGAG
CATGCTGTTGCTCATTCTGGATTGCCTGACAATGCCAGACGATAAGCGGCCGCGACTCTAGATCATAATC
AGCCATACCACATT
