>Addgene plasmid #57400 | mEos2-MCHR1-N-10 | addgene partial sequence | sequence record 127407 | AllEos-R 5'-GTACCATCTCCGTCGATCAC-3'
ATACGGAGTTTGATCTTCATGTCTGGCTTAATCGCACTCATGGTGGCGACCGGTGGATCCCCGCTACCTC
CGGTGCCTTTGCTTTCTGTCCTCTCCTCGTCAGCTGTCTGAGCATTGCTGACCGTGCGAAGCTGCCCCTG
GGCCGCGGGCTTCACCGACAGCACCAAGCGTTTTCGAAAGGTCTCACAGAGTACTATGTACACAAAGGGA
TTGAGGCAGCTGTTGGCATAGCCCAAGCTGATAGCCGCATTGTACAGGTAGACGAATGTGAGGGTCGGGC
GGCTGATGGACAACTGGGTCAGCTGCAGCACGTAGTAGGGCGCCCAGCACACAAAGAAGACCAGACAGAT
GGCAATGGCTGTGCGGGTCACCCTCTTTGTCCGAAGCCGGATGCTGCGTTGAGAGGCTGGGGCCACCGAA
GACGTCATGCGCTGTAGTATTTTCACGTACGCAGCAGTGATGACCACAAACGGAAGGGCGAAGGCCAGGA
AAAACTGATACAGAGTGAACCAGTAAAGATCAGTATCTGGGTTTGGTAGGCGGATGCCACAGCCCACAGC
ACCCCCTGGGAAGGGGATAAGCCTGGCATAGAGCCACACAGGAGTGATGCTAATGAACGAGAGAGCCCAC
AGGAGGCAGATCACCAGGGTGGCCATGGAGGGCTTCCGGAACTTGGTGGAGGAGATGGGATGGACGGTGG
CCAAGTAGCGGTCAATGGCCATAGCAGTCAGGATGTAGGTGCTGGTGAACTGACTGTTGGCGTCCATGGC
TGTGATGAGGGTGCACATGGTTTCC
