[The description below was written by a language model from this plasmid's Addgene catalogue record.]
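Description:
mEos2-MCHR1-N-10 is a mammalian expression plasmid built on the mEos2-N1 backbone (about 4.75 kb without insert), an N1-style fusion vector in which a gene of interest is placed upstream of the fluorescent protein coding sequence. It is propagated in E. coli as a high-copy plasmid under kanamycin selection, and it carries a neomycin resistance marker so that transfected mammalian cells can be selected with G418. No feature table is provided, so the origins of replication and other backbone elements are not itemised. The 3′ sequencing primer does point to an SV40 polyadenylation signal downstream of the expression cassette.

The insert is mouse MCHR1, the melanin-concentrating hormone receptor 1, a G protein-coupled receptor. It is expressed from the CMV promoter with mEos2 fused to its C terminus. The "N-10" in the name probably refers to the N1-type orientation and a 10-residue linker between the receptor and the tag, but the record does not state this, and the cloning method is listed as unknown. mEos2 is a monomeric green-to-red photoconvertible fluorescent protein. The two listed spectral pairs correspond to its two states: excitation/emission of 505/516 nm for the native green form and 569/581 nm for the red form produced after photoconversion.

The stated purpose is cilium localization, with the receptor fusion acting as a marker that labels the cilium in transfected mammalian cells. Because the tag is photoconvertible, the construct is suited to live-cell imaging, to optical highlighting and tracking of a converted protein population, and to localization-based super-resolution microscopy of ciliary membranes.
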