Addgene plasmid #57400: mEos2-MCHR1-N-10
Purpose: Localization: Cilium, Excitation: 505 / 569, Emission: 516 / 581
Depositing lab: Michael Davidson. Depositing organization: Florida State University, Tallahassee.
Backbone
  Vector backbone: mEos2-N1
  Backbone size w/o insert (bp): 4750
  Vector type: Mammalian Expression
  Selectable markers: Neomycin (select with G418)
Growth in bacteria
  Bacterial resistance: Kanamycin, 50 μg/mL
  Growth temperature: 37°C
  Growth strain: DH5alpha
  Copy number: High Copy
Gene/Insert
  Gene/Insert name: MCHR1 (alt name: NM_145132.2)
  Species: M. musculus (mouse)
  Promoter: CMV
  Tag / fusion protein: mEos2 (C terminal on backbone)
  Cloning method: Unknown
  Sequencing primers: 5′ CMV-F; 3′ SV40pA-R
Terms and licenses: Academic/Nonprofit Terms; Industry Terms
Depositor comments: . Excitation = 505 / 569; Emission = 516 / 581
How to cite: mEos2-MCHR1-N-10 was a gift from Michael Davidson (Addgene plasmid # 57400 ; http://n2t.net/addgene:57400 ; RRID:Addgene_57400)
